Addgene plasmid #148529: pAc5.1B-lambdaN-HA-EGFP-DmRoquin_501-702_AD
Purpose: Insect Expression of DmRoquin_501-702
Depositing lab: Elisa Izaurralde. Depositing organization: Max Planck Institute for Developmental Biology. Publication: A CAF40-binding motif facilitates recruitment of the CCR4-NOT complex to mRNAs targeted by Drosophila Roquin. Sgromo A, Raisch T, Bawankar P, Bhandari D, Chen Y, Kuzuoglu-Ozturk D, Weichenrieder O, Izaurralde E. Nat Commun. 2017 Feb 6;8:14307. doi: 10.1038/ncomms14307. PubMed 28165457.
Backbone
  Vector backbone: Unknown
  Vector type: Insect Expression
Growth in bacteria
  Bacterial resistance: Ampicillin, 100 μg/mL
  Growth temperature: 37°C
  Growth strain: DH5alpha
  Copy number: Low Copy
Gene/Insert
  Gene/Insert name: DmRoquin_501-702
  Species: D. melanogaster (fly)
  Entrez Gene: roq (a.k.a. CG16807, Dmel\CG16807, NEST:bs21b12)
  Cloning method: Unknown
Terms and licenses: Academic/Nonprofit Terms; Industry Terms: Not Available to Industry
Depositor comments: ORF extracted from isoform C NCBI:NM_001275011.1 Plasmids from this collection were made available to the research community and donated after the lab closed. Please note that the sequence provided by the depositing laboratory may be theoretical/predicted or based on Sanger sequencing results. There may be discrepancies between sequencing results obtained by Addgene and the depositor sequence. If an Addgene verified sequence is not available, please contact before placing your order to request that our lab fully sequence the plasmid.
How to cite: pAc5.1B-lambdaN-HA-EGFP-DmRoquin_501-702_AD was a gift from Elisa Izaurralde (Addgene plasmid # 148529 ; http://n2t.net/addgene:148529 ; RRID:Addgene_148529)
