[The description below was written by a language model from this plasmid's Addgene catalogue record and pLannotate feature annotations shown in this document.]
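Description:
pAc5.1B-lambdaN-HA-EGFP-DmRoquin_501-702_AD is a 6,658-nt insect expression plasmid for producing a tagged fragment of Drosophila melanogaster Roquin (gene roq, CG16807) in fly cells. The catalogue lists the backbone as unknown, although the name points to a pAc5.1B-type vector, consistent with the annotated Drosophila actin 5C (Ac5) promoter that drives strong constitutive transcription in insect cells. In bacteria the plasmid is maintained through a ColE1/pUC-type origin and selected with ampicillin via the β-lactamase gene and its own promoter. The origin is annotated as high-copy, whereas the catalogue lists the plasmid as low copy. Short fragments of a tetracycline resistance gene and of SV40 large T antigen are also detected and appear to be non-functional backbone remnants.

Downstream of the Ac5 promoter, the annotated reading frame begins with a short fragment of the bacteriophage lambda N protein, followed by an HA epitope (a partial match to a 3xHA element) and then EGFP. The Roquin segment, residues 501–702 taken from isoform C according to the depositor, is not itself annotated, but it presumably occupies the unannotated interval between EGFP and the SV40 polyadenylation signal. The meaning of the "AD" suffix is not stated in the record.

The lambda N peptide binds BoxB RNA hairpins, so fusions of this type are typically used in tethering assays, in which the protein is artificially recruited to a BoxB-containing reporter mRNA to test its effect on mRNA stability or translation. HA and EGFP allow detection, and EGFP also adds bulk to a small fragment. The associated publication concerns recruitment of the CCR4-NOT deadenylase complex by Drosophila Roquin through a CAF40-binding motif, which fits this use. The depositor sequence may be theoretical rather than fully verified.
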