Features (pLannotate 1.2.2; 10 found; start..end, strand, type, name):
     56..2568    +  promoter       Ac5 promoter: Drosophila melanogaster actin 5C promoter
   2588..2653    +  CDS            N (fragment): REGN_LAMBD - Experimental evidence at protein level: Swiss-Prot protein existence level 1. Plays a role as a transcriptional antitermination factor that allows the virus to initiate its lytic phase. Activates expression of the delayed viral early genes by modifying host RNA polymerase (RNAP) into a form that is resistant to termination signals. This antitermination function requires the host NusA protein which serves to stabilize the interaction between antitermination protein N and host RNA polymerase. From Escherichia phage lambda (Bacteriophage lambda).
   2678..2704    +  CDS            3xHA (fragment): three tandem HA epitope tags
   2723..3439    +  CDS            EGFP: EGFP is a basic (constitutively fluorescent) green fluorescent protein published in 1996, derived from Aequorea victoria. It is reported to be a rapidly-maturing weak dimer with moderate acid sensitivity.
   4084..4218    -  polyA_signal   SV40 poly(A) signal: SV40 polyadenylation signal
   4241..4325    -  CDS            large T antigen (fragment): large T antigen from SV40 (simian virus 40)
   4326..4796    +  CDS            TcR (fragment): tetracycline efflux protein; tet; confers resistance to tetracycline
   4840..5428    -  rep_origin     ori: high-copy-number ColE1/pMB1/pBR322/pUC origin of replication
   5599..6459    -  CDS            AmpR: β-lactamase; bla; confers resistance to ampicillin, carbenicillin, and related antibiotics
   6460..6564    -  promoter       AmpR promoter: bla
>Addgene plasmid #148529 | pAc5.1B-lambdaN-HA-EGFP-DmRoquin_501-702_AD | depositor full sequence | sequence record 290977 | Full Sequence
CTTCAAGGAATTAATTCTATATTCTAAAAACACAAATGATACTTCTAAAAAAAATCATGAATGGCATCAA
CTCTGAATCAAATCTTTGCAGATGCACCTACTTCTCATTTCCACTGTCACATCATTTTTCCAGATCTCGC
TGCCTGTTATGTGGCCCACAAACCAAGACACGTTTTATGGCCATTAAAGCTGGCTGATCGTCGCCAAACA
CCAAATACATATCAATATGTACATTCGAGAAAGAAGCGATCAAAGAAGCGTCTTCGGGCGAGTAGGAGAA
TGCGGAGGAGAAGGAGAACGAGCTGATCTAGTATCTCTCCACAATCCAATGCCAACTGACCAACTGGCCA
TATTCGGAGCAATTTGAAGCCAATTTCCATCGCCTGGCGATCGCTCCATTCTTGGCTATATGTTTTTCAC
CGTTCCCGGGGCCATTTTCAAAGACTCGTCGGTAAGATAAGATTGTGTCACTCGCTGTCTCTCTTCATTT
GTCGAAGAATGCTGAGGAATTTCGCGATGACGTCGGCGAGTATTTTGAAGAATGAGAATAATTTGTATTT
ATACGAAAATCAGTTAGTGGAATTTTCTACAAAAACATGTTATCTATAGATAATTTTGTTGCAAAATATG
TTGACTATGACAAAGATTGTATGTATATACCTTTAATGTATTCTCATTTTCTTATGTATTTATAATGGCA
ATGATGATACTGATGATATTTTAAGATGATGCCAGACCACAGGCTGATTTCTGCGTCTTTTGCCGAACGC
AGTGCATGTGCGGTTGTTGTTTTTTGGAATAGTTTCAATTTTCGGACTGTCCGCTTTGATTTCAGTTTCT
TGGCTTATTCAAAAAGCAAAGTAAAGCCAAAAAAGCGAGATGGCAATACCAAATGCGGCAAAACGGTAGT
GGAAGGAAAGGGGTGCGGGGCAGCGGAAGGAAGGGTGGGGCGGGGCGTGGCGGGGTCTGTGGCTGGGCGC
GACGTCACCGACGTTGGAGCCACTCCTTTGACCATGTGTGCGTGTGTGTATTATTCGTGTCTCGCCACTC
GCCGGTTGTTTTTTTCTTTTTATCTCGCTCTCTCTAGCGCCATCTCGTACGCATGCTCAACGCACCGCAT
GTTGCCGTGTCCTTTATGCGTCATTTTGGCTCGAAATAGGCAATTATTTAAACAAAGATTAGTCAACGAA
AACGCTAAAATAAATAAGTCTACAATATGGTTACTTATTGCCATGTGTGTGCAGCCAACGATAGCAACAA
AAGCAACAACACAGTGGCTTTCCCTCTTTCACTTTTTGTTTGCAAGCGCGTGCGAGCAAGACGGCACGAC
CGGCAAACGCAATTACGCTGACAAAGAGCAGACGAAGTTTTGGCCGAAAAACATCAAGGCGCCTGATACG
AATGCATTTGCAATAACAATTGCGATATTTAATATTGTTTATGAAGCTGTTTGACTTCAAAACACACAAA
AAAAAAAATAAAACAAATTATTTGAAAGAGAATTAGGAATCGGACAGCTTATCGTTACGGGCTAACAGCA
CACCGAGACGAAATAGCTTACCTGACGTCACAGCCTCTGGAAGAACTGCCGCCAAGCAGAGAGAGAGAGA
AAAAGAGGGAGAGCAGCTTAGACCGCATGTGCTTGTGTGTGAGGCGTCTCTCTCTTCGTCTCCTGTTTGC
GCAAACGCATAGACTGCACTGAGAAAATCGATTACCTATTTTTTATGAATGAATATTTGCACTATTACTA
TTCAAAACTATTAAGATAGCAATCACATTCAATAGCCAAATACTATACCACCTGAGCGATGCAACGAAAT
GATCAATTTGAGCAAAAATGCTGCATATTTAGGACGGCATCATTATAGAAATGCTTCTTGCTGTGTACTT
TTCTCTCGTCTGGCAGCTGTTTCGCCGTTATTGTTAAAACCGGCTTAAGTTAGGTGTGTTTTCTACGACT
AGTGATGCCCCTACTAGAAGATGTGTGTTGCACAAATGTCCCTGAATAACCAATTTGAAGTGCAGATAGC
AGTAAACGTAAGCTAATATGAATATTATTTAACTGTAATGTTTTAATATCGCTGGACATTACTAATAAAC
CCACTATAAACACATGTACATATGTATGTTTTGGCATACAATGAGTAGTTGGGGAAAAAATGTGTAAAAG
CACCGTGACCATCACAGCATAAAGATAACCAGCTGAAGTATCGAATATGAGTAACCCCCAAATTGAATCA
CATGCCGCAACTGATAGGACCCATGGAAGTACACTCTTCATGGCGATATACAAGACACACACAAGCACGA
ACACCCAGTTGCGGAGGAAATTCTCCGTAAATGAAAACCCAATCGGCGAACAATTCATACCCATATATGG
TAAAAGTTTTGAACGCGACTTGAGAGCGGAGAGCATTGCGGCTGATAAGGTTTTAGCGCTAAGCGGGCTT
TATAAAACGGGCTGCGGGACCAGTTTTCATATCACTACCGTTTGAGTTCTTGTGCTGTGTGGATACTCCT
CCCGACACAAAGCCGCTCCATCAGCCAGCAGTCGTCTAATCCAGAGACCCCGGATCGGGGTACCAACATG
GACGCACAAACACGACGACGTGAGCGTCGCGCTGAGAAACAAGCTCAATGGAAAGCTGCAAACGGTGGAT
CTCCTCCACATATGGCTTACCCATACGATGTTCCAGATTACGCTCCTCCAAGCTTGAATTCTATGGTGAG
CAAGGGCGAGGAGCTGTTCACCGGGGTGGTGCCCATCCTGGTCGAGCTGGACGGCGACGTAAACGGCCAC
AAGTTCAGCGTGTCCGGCGAGGGCGAGGGCGATGCCACCTACGGCAAGCTGACCCTGAAGTTCATCTGCA
CCACCGGCAAGCTGCCCGTGCCCTGGCCCACCCTCGTGACCACCCTGACCTACGGCGTGCAGTGCTTCAG
CCGCTACCCCGACCACATGAAGCAGCACGACTTCTTCAAGTCCGCCATGCCCGAAGGCTACGTCCAGGAG
CGCACCATCTTCTTCAAGGACGACGGCAACTACAAGACCCGCGCCGAGGTGAAGTTCGAGGGCGACACCC
TGGTGAACCGCATCGAGCTGAAGGGCATCGACTTCAAGGAGGACGGCAACATCCTGGGGCACAAGCTGGA
GTACAACTACAACAGCCACAACGTCTATATCATGGCCGACAAGCAGAAGAACGGCATCAAGGTGAACTTC
AAGATCCGCCACAACATCGAGGACGGCAGCGTGCAGCTCGCCGACCACTACCAGCAGAACACCCCCATCG
GCGACGGCCCCGTGCTGCTGCCCGACAACCACTACCTGAGCACCCAGTCCGCCCTGAGCAAAGACCCCAA
CGAGAAGCGCGATCACATGGTCCTGCTGGAGTTCGTGACCGCCGCCGGGATCACTCTCGGCATGGACGAG
CTGTACAAGGGCGGCCGCCATTATATGGGCTCTCCTAGGGGATATCTGGATCCCAGCTTGGGACTTTCGC
CAGGTGGTGGTCTCCCGCCGTCGCATCACAGTCCCATTACCAGGCTCATAGTGCCGAGCCGCTACGATTC
GCGCTTTAGCGGGTTTGGCGGTGGCACGCCCAGGATTCCTTCGCCCAGAGAATACCAAGCCAATCCGGTA
GCGCCAACGCAACGCAATGCCAACCCACCGAATTTTAGTGTGAACAGTAACCTGCACAAGGGCTACATGT
TGCCCGCCAGCGGTGGAGATGTCTTCCATCTGGCCAATCCGTGGGAGCAAGCATACCTGGCACAGCAGCA
ACATCCTCCACAGCATCCCCAACAGCAGCAGCCACCGTCCAGCAAGCCGAATCCCAGCCGACCGTTGTCG
ATTTTACCCGCAACAGCTGATACCTCATTTTTTGAAAAGAAACCGCCGAATAGTGTTAGCATAGATCTGG
ACAGGGTCCCGGAGGTCAATGTGGATGCAGTGCCTCTGTTCCGGCGATCCAACAATAACCACAATAACAA
CAATAGTAACTCCCACAATAACAACAACAACAATCATGGCTCATCACTGCTGTTCTGGAACAATTAAGAG
CTCGCTGATCAGCCTCGATCGAGGATCCAGACATGATAAGATACATTGATGAGTTTGGACAAACCACAAC
TAGAATGCAGTGAAAAAAATGCTTTATTTGTGAAATTTGTGATGCTATTGCTTTATTTGTAACCATTATA
AGCTGCAATAAACAAGTTAACAACAACAATTGCATTCATTTTATGTTTCAGGTTCAGGGGGAGGTGTGGG
AGGTTTTTTAAAGCAAGTAAAACCTCTACAAATGTGGTATGGCTGATTATGATCAGTCGACCGATGCCCT
TGAGAGCCTTCAACCCAGTCAGCTCCTTCCGGTGGGCGCGGGGCATGACTATCGTCGCCGCACTTATGAC
TGTCTTCTTTATCATGCAACTCGTAGGACAGGTGCCGGCAGCGCTCTGGGTCATTTTCGGCGAGGACCGC
TTTCGCTGGAGCGCGACGATGATCGGCCTGTCGCTTGCGGTATTCGGAATCTTGCACGCCCTCGCTCAAG
CCTTCGTCACTGGTCCCGCCACCAAACGTTTCGGCGAGAAGCAGGCCATTATCGCCGGCATGGCGGCCGA
CGCGCTGGGCTACGTCTTGCTGGCGTTCGCGACGCGAGGCTGGATGGCCTTCCCCATTATGATTCTTCTC
GCTTCCGGCGGCATCGGGATGCCCGCGTTGCAGGCCATGCTGTCCAGGCAGGTAGATGACGACCATCAGG
GACAGCTTCAAGGATCGCTCGCGGCTCTTACCAGCCAGCAAAAGGCCAGGAACCGTAAAAAGGCCGCGTT
GCTGGCGTTTTTCCATAGGCTCCGCCCCCCTGACGAGCATCACAAAAATCGACGCTCAAGTCAGAGGTGG
CGAAACCCGACAGGACTATAAAGATACCAGGCGTTTCCCCCTGGAAGCTCCCTCGTGCGCTCTCCTGTTC
CGACCCTGCCGCTTACCGGATACCTGTCCGCCTTTCTCCCTTCGGGAAGCGTGGCGCTTTCTCAATGCTC
ACGCTGTAGGTATCTCAGTTCGGTGTAGGTCGTTCGCTCCAAGCTGGGCTGTGTGCACGAACCCCCCGTT
CAGCCCGACCGCTGCGCCTTATCCGGTAACTATCGTCTTGAGTCCAACCCGGTAAGACACGACTTATCGC
CACTGGCAGCAGCCACTGGTAACAGGATTAGCAGAGCGAGGTATGTAGGCGGTGCTACAGAGTTCTTGAA
GTGGTGGCCTAACTACGGCTACACTAGAAGGACAGTATTTGGTATCTGCGCTCTGCTGAAGCCAGTTACC
TTCGGAAAAAGAGTTGGTAGCTCTTGATCCGGCAAACAAACCACCGCTGGTAGCGGTGGTTTTTTTGTTT
GCAAGCAGCAGATTACGCGCAGAAAAAAAGGATCTCAAGAAGATCCTTTGATCTTTTCTACGGGGTCTGA
CGCTCAGTGGAACGAAAACTCACGTTAAGGGATTTTGGTCATGAGATTATCAAAAAGGATCTTCACCTAG
ATCCTTTTAAATTAAAAATGAAGTTTTAAATCAATCTAAAGTATATATGAGTAAACTTGGTCTGACAGTT
ACCAATGCTTAATCAGTGAGGCACCTATCTCAGCGATCTGTCTATTTCGTTCATCCATAGTTGCCTGACT
CCCCGTCGTGTAGATAACTACGATACGGGAGGGCTTACCATCTGGCCCCAGTGCTGCAATGATACCGCGA
GACCCACGCTCACCGGCTCCAGATTTATCAGCAATAAACCAGCCAGCCGGAAGGGCCGAGCGCAGAAGTG
GTCCTGCAACTTTATCCGCCTCCATCCAGTCTATTAATTGTTGCCGGGAAGCTAGAGTAAGTAGTTCGCC
AGTTAATAGTTTGCGCAACGTTGTTGCCATTGCTGCAGGCATCGTGGTGTCACGCTCGTCGTTTGGTATG
GCTTCATTCAGCTCCGGTTCCCAACGATCAAGGCGAGTTACATGATCCCCCATGTTGTGCAAAAAAGCGG
TTAGCTCCTTCGGTCCTCCGATCGTTGTCAGAAGTAAGTTGGCCGCAGTGTTATCACTCATGGTTATGGC
AGCACTGCATAATTCTCTTACTGTCATGCCATCCGTAAGATGCTTTTCTGTGACTGGTGAGTACTCAACC
AAGTCATTCTGAGAATAGTGTATGCGGCGACCGAGTTGCTCTTGCCCGGCGTCAACACGGGATAATACCG
CGCCACATAGCAGAACTTTAAAAGTGCTCATCATTGGAAAACGTTCTTCGGGGCGAAAACTCTCAAGGAT
CTTACCGCTGTTGAGATCCAGTTCGATGTAACCCACTCGTGCACCCAACTGATCTTCAGCATCTTTTACT
TTCACCAGCGTTTCTGGGTGAGCAAAAACAGGAAGGCAAAATGCCGCAAAAAAGGGAATAAGGGCGACAC
GGAAATGTTGAATACTCATACTCTTCCTTTTTCAATATTATTGAAGCATTTATCAGGGTTATTGTCTCAT
GAGCGGATACATATTTGAATGTATTTAGAAAAATAAACAAATAGGGGTTCCGCGCACATTTCCCCGAAAA
GTGCCACCTGACGTCTAAGAAACCATTATTATCATGACATTAACCTATAAAAATAGGCGTATCACGAGGC
CCTTTCGT
